>Addgene plasmid #174352 | C255 | addgene full sequence | sequence record 343309 | Addgene NGS Result
GGGGAATACAAGCTTCTTGTTCTTTTTGCAGAAGCTCAGAATAAACGCTCAACTTTGGCAGATCTGAACA
TGGTGAGCAAGGGCGAGGAGCTGTTCACCGGGGTGGTGCCCATCCTGGTCGAGCTGGACGGCGACGTAAA
CGGCCACAAGTTCAGCGTGTCCGGCGAGGGCGAGGGCGATGCCACCTACGGCAAGCTGACCCTGAAGTTC
ATCTGCACCACCGGCAAGCTGCCCGTGCCCTGGCCCACCCTCGTGACCACCCTGACCTACGGCGTGCAGT
GCTTCAGCCGCTACCCCGACCACATGAAGCAGCACGACTTCTTCAAGTCCGCCATGCCCGAAGGCTACGT
CCAGGAGCGCACCATCTTCTTCAAGGACGACGGCAACTACAAGACCCGCGCCGAGGTGAAGTTCGAGGGC
GACACCCTGGTGAACCGCATCGAGCTGAAGGGCATCGACTTCAAGGAGGACGGCAACATCCTGGGGCACA
AGCTGGAGTACAACTACAACAGCCACAACGTCTATATCATGGCCGACAAGCAGAAGAACGGCATCAAGGT
GAACTTCAAGATCCGCCACAACATCGAGGACGGCAGCGTGCAGCTCGCCGACCACTACCAGCAGAACACC
CCCATCGGCGACGGCCCCGTGCTGCTGCCCGACAACCACTACCTGAGCACCCAGTCCGCCCTGAGCAAAG
ACCCCAACGAGAAGCGCGATCACATGGTCCTGCTGGAGTTCGTGACCGCCGCCGGGATCACTCTCGGCAT
GGACGAGCTGTACAAGGACTACAAGGACGATGACGATAAGTATCCATATGATGTTCCAGATTATGCTTAA
ACCAGCCTCAAGAACACCCGAATGGAGTCTCTAAGCTACATAATACCAACTTACACTTTACAAAATGTTG
TCCCCCAAAATGTAGCCATTCGTATCTGCTCCTAATAAAAAGAAAGTTTCTTCACATTCTGGGCGTAGAT
CCAGACATGAAAAAAAAAAAAAAAAAAAAAAAAAAAAAAAAAAAAAAAAAAAAAAAAAAAAAAAAAAAAA
AAAAAAAAAAAAAAAAAAAAAAAAAAAAAAAAAAAAAAACAGTAGGGTTGTAAAGGTTTTTCTTTTCCTG
AGAAAACAACCTTTTGTTTTCTCAGGTTTTGCTTTTTGGCCTTTCCCTAGCTTTAAAAAAAAAAGCAAAA
GCTAGCCATGGTCCCAGCCTCCTCGCTGGCGGCTAGTGGGCAACATGCTTCGGCATGGCGAATGGGACGC
GGCCGCATGCATAAGCTTGAGTATTCTATAGTGTCACCTAAATAGCTTGGCGTAATCATGGTCATAGCTG
TTTCCTGTGTGAAATTGTTATCCGCTCACAATTCCACACAACATACGAGCCGGAAGCATAAAGTGTAAAG
CCTGGGGTGCCTAATGAGTGAGCTAACTCACATTAATTGCGTTGCGCTCACTGCCCGCTTTCCAGTCGGG
AAACCTGTCGTGCCAGCTGCATTAATGAATCGGCCAACGCGCGGGGAGAGGCGGTTTGCGTATTGGGCGC
TCTTCCGCTTCCTCGCTCACTGACTCGCTGCGCTCGGTCGTTCGGCTGCGGCGAGCGGTATCAGCTCACT
CAAAGGCGGTAATACGGTTATCCACAGAATCAGGGGATAACGCAGGAAAGAACATGTGAGCAAAAGGCCA
GCAAAAGGCCAGGAACCGTAAAAAGGCCGCGTTGCTGGCGTTTTTCCATAGGCTCCGCCCCCCTGACGAG
CATCACAAAAATCGACGCTCAAGTCAGAGGTGGCGAAACCCGACAGGACTATAAAGATACCAGGCGTTTC
CCCCTGGAAGCTCCCTCGTGCGCTCTCCTGTTCCGACCCTGCCGCTTACCGGATACCTGTCCGCCTTTCT
CCCTTCGGGAAGCGTGGCGCTTTCTCATAGCTCACGCTGTAGGTATCTCAGTTCGGTGTAGGTCGTTCGC
TCCAAGCTGGGCTGTGTGCACGAACCCCCCGTTCAGCCCGACCGCTGCGCCTTATCCGGTAACTATCGTC
TTGAGTCCAACCCGGTAAGACACGACTTATCGCCACTGGCAGCAGCCACTGGTAACAGGATTAGCAGAGC
GAGGTATGTAGGCGGTGCTACAGAGTTCTTGAAGTGGTGGCCTAACTACGGCTACACTAGAAGAACAGTA
TTTGGTATCTGCGCTCTGCTGAAGCCAGTTACCTTCGGAAAAAGAGTTGGTAGCTCTTGATCCGGCAAAC
AAACCACCGCTGGTAGCGGTGGTTTTTTTGTTTGCAAGCAGCAGATTACGCGCAGAAAAAAAGGATCTCA
AGAAGATCCTTTGATCTTTTCTACGGGGTCTGACGCTCAGTGGAACGAAAACTCACGTTAAGGGATTTTG
GTCATGAGATTATCAAAAAGGATCTTCACCTAGATCCTTTTAAATTAAAAATGAAGTTTTAAATCAATCT
AAAGTATATATGAGTAAACTTGGTCTGACAGTTACCAATGCTTAATCAGTGAGGCACCTATCTCAGCGAT
CTGTCTATTTCGTTCATCCATAGTTGCCTGACTCCCCGTCGTGTAGATAACTACGATACGGGAGGGCTTA
CCATCTGGCCCCAGTGCTGCAATGATACCGCGAGACCCACGCTCACCGGCTCCAGATTTATCAGCAATAA
ACCAGCCAGCCGGAAGGGCCGAGCGCAGAAGTGGTCCTGCAACTTTATCCGCCTCCATCCAGTCTATTAA
TTGTTGCCGGGAAGCTAGAGTAAGTAGTTCGCCAGTTAATAGTTTGCGCAACGTTGTTGCCATTGCTACA
GGCATCGTGGTGTCACGCTCGTCGTTTGGTATGGCTTCATTCAGCTCCGGTTCCCAACGATCAAGGCGAG
TTACATGATCCCCCATGTTGTGCAAAAAAGCGGTTAGCTCCTTCGGTCCTCCGATCGTTGTCAGAAGTAA
GTTGGCCGCAGTGTTATCACTCATGGTTATGGCAGCACTGCATAATTCTCTTACTGTCATGCCATCCGTA
AGATGCTTTTCTGTGACTGGTGAGTACTCAACCAAGTCATTCTGAGAATAGTGTATGCGGCGACCGAGTT
GCTCTTGCCCGGCGTCAATACGGGATAATACCGCGCCACATAGCAGAACTTTAAAAGTGCTCATCATTGG
AAAACGTTCTTCGGGGCGAAAACTCTCAAGGATCTTACCGCTGTTGAGATCCAGTTCGATGTAACCCACT
CGTGCACCCAACTGATCTTCAGCATCTTTTACTTTCACCAGCGTTTCTGGGTGAGCAAAAACAGGAAGGC
AAAATGCCGCAAAAAAGGGAATAAGGGCGACACGGAAATGTTGAATACTCATACTCTTCCTTTTTCAATA
TTATTGAAGCATTTATCAGGGTTATTGTCTCATGAGCGGATACATATTTGAATGTATTTAGAAAAATAAA
CAAATAGGGGTTCCGCGCACATTTCCCCGAAAAGTGCCACCTGACGTCTAAGAAACCATTATTATCATGA
CATTAACCTATAAAAATAGGCGTATCACGAGGCCCTTTCGTCTCGCGCGTTTCGGTGATGACGGTGAAAA
CCTCTGACACATGCAGCTCCCGGAGACGGTCACAGCTTGTCTGTAAGCGGATGCCGGGAGCAGACAAGCC
CGTCAGGGCGCGTCAGCGGGTGTTGGCGGGTGTCGGGGCTGGCTTAACTATGCGGCATCAGAGCAGATTG
TACTGAGAGTGCACCATATGCGGTGTGAAATACCGCACAGATGCGTAAGGAGAAAATACCGCATCAGGAA
ATTGTAAGCGTTAATATTTTGTTAAAATTCGCGTTAAATTTTTGTTAAATCAGCTCATTTTTTAACCAAT
AGGCCGAAATCGGCAAAATCCCTTATAAATCAAAAGAATAGACCGAGATAGGGT
[37 nt withheld, positions 3905-3941]
AAAGAACGTGGACTCCAACGTCAAAGG
[49 nt withheld, positions 3969-4017]
T
[91 nt withheld, positions 4019-4109]
G
[124 nt withheld, positions 4111-4234]
CCATTCGCCATTCAGGCTGCGCAACTGTTGGGAAGGGCGATCGGTGCGGGCCTCTTCGCTATTACGCCAG
CTGGCGAAAGGGGGATGTGCTGCAAGGCGATTAAGTTGGGTAACGCCAGGGTTTTCCCAGTCACGACGTT
GTAAAACGACGGCCAGTGAATTGTAATACGACTCACTATA
Features (pLannotate 1.2.2; 16 found; start..end, strand, type, name):
     16..58      +  5'UTR          Xenopus globin 5'-UTR: translational enhancer from the 5'-UTR of the major beta-globin gene of Xenopus laevis
     70..786     +  CDS            EGFP: EGFP is a basic (constitutively fluorescent) green fluorescent protein published in 1996, derived from Aequorea victoria. It is reported to be a rapidly-maturing weak dimer with moderate acid sensitivity.
    840..965     +  3'UTR          Xenopus globin 3'-UTR: 3'-UTR of the major beta-globin gene of Xenopus laevis
   1285..1303    -  promoter       SP6 promoter: promoter for bacteriophage SP6 RNA polymerase
   1345..1361    -  protein_bind   lac operator: The lac repressor binds to the lac operator to inhibit transcription in E. coli. This inhibition can be relieved by adding lactose or isopropyl-β-D-thiogalactopyranoside (IPTG). lac repressor encoded by lacI
   1369..1399    -  promoter       lac promoter: promoter for the E. coli lac operon
   1414..1435    -  protein_bind   CAP binding site: CAP binding activates transcription in the presence of cAMP. E. coli catabolite activator protein
   1448..1540    -  CDS            lacI (fragment): lac repressor; lacI; The lac repressor binds to the lac operator to inhibit transcription in E. coli. This inhibition can be relieved by adding lactose or isopropyl-β-D-thiogalactopyranoside (IPTG).
   1723..2311    -  rep_origin     ori: high-copy-number ColE1/pMB1/pBR322/pUC origin of replication
   2482..3342    -  CDS            AmpR: β-lactamase; bla; confers resistance to ampicillin, carbenicillin, and related antibiotics
   3343..3447    -  promoter       AmpR promoter: bla
   3542..3577    +  CDS            rop (fragment): Rop protein, which maintains plasmids at low copy number; rop
   3679..3778    +  misc_feature   bom (fragment): basis of mobility region from pBR322
   3806..4234    -  rep_origin     f1 ori (sequence partly withheld): f1 bacteriophage origin of replication; arrow indicates direction of (+) strand synthesis
   4238..4395    -  CDS            lacZα (fragment): LacZα fragment of β-galactosidase; lacZ fragment
   4398..2       +  promoter       T7 promoter (across the origin): promoter for bacteriophage T7 RNA polymerase
