[The description below was written by a language model from this plasmid's Addgene catalogue record and pLannotate feature annotations shown in this document.]
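Description:
C255 is an in vitro transcription template built on the pGEM-11Zf backbone, designed to produce mRNA for overexpressing eGFP in frog oocytes. It is propagated in E. coli using a high-copy ColE1/pUC-type origin and selected with ampicillin through the AmpR (β-lactamase) gene and its promoter. The annotated backbone also carries an f1 phage origin, which permits single-stranded DNA production, along with remnants typical of this vector family: a lacZα fragment, lac promoter, lac operator and CAP binding site, and short fragments of lacI, rop and bom.

The payload is arranged as a transcription unit reading from a T7 promoter that spans the numbering origin of the sequence record. Directly downstream lie the Xenopus laevis major β-globin 5'-UTR, which acts as a translational enhancer, the EGFP coding sequence, and the Xenopus β-globin 3'-UTR. These globin UTRs are commonly used to support stable, well-translated synthetic mRNA in Xenopus oocytes. The catalogue fields state that eGFP carries C-terminal FLAG and HA tags. These are not annotated separately in the feature table, though a short unannotated stretch sits between the EGFP CDS and the 3'-UTR. An SP6 promoter from the backbone lies downstream in the opposite orientation, facing back toward the insert.

The depositor notes a poly(A) region, also unannotated, whose recorded length may be inaccurate and which may not be stably maintained during bacterial amplification, so individual clones need to be screened for tail length. The construct comes from work on the coupling between poly(A)-tail length and translational efficiency.
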