Addgene plasmid #174352: C255
Purpose: Template for making mRNA for overexpressing eGFP (C-FLAG+HA) in frog oocytes
Depositing lab: David Bartel. Depositing organization: Whitehead Institute for Biomedical Research. Publication: The molecular basis of coupling between poly(A)-tail length and translational efficiency. Xiang K, Bartel DP. Elife. 2021 Jul 2;10. pii: 66493. doi: 10.7554/eLife.66493. PubMed 34213414.
Backbone
  Vector backbone: pGEM_11Zf
  Vector type: in vitro transcription template
Growth in bacteria
  Bacterial resistance: Ampicillin, 100 μg/mL
  Growth temperature: 30°C
  Growth strain: NEB Stable
  Copy number: Unknown
Gene/Insert
  Gene/Insert name: eGFP
  Tag / fusion protein: FLAG (C terminal on insert); HA (C terminal on insert)
Terms and licenses: Academic/Nonprofit Terms; Industry Terms: Not Available to Industry
Depositor comments: The absolute length of the poly(A) region may not be accurate. The poly(A) region may not be completely maintained during amplification from bacteria. Single clones need to be screened to verify poly(A) length.
How to cite: C255 was a gift from David Bartel (Addgene plasmid # 174352 ; http://n2t.net/addgene:174352 ; RRID:Addgene_174352)
